Addgene plasmid #175425: pCDNA4 3xFLAG Halo delta 122-130 nsp1
Purpose: Expresses delta 122-130 CoV2 nsp1 in mammalian cells. This contains a 3XFLAG Halo tag fusion to nsp1.
Depositing lab: Britt Glaunsinger. Depositing organization: University of California, Berkeley. Publication: The N-terminal domain of SARS-CoV-2 nsp1 plays key roles in suppression of cellular gene expression and preservation of viral gene expression. Mendez AS, Ly M, Gonzalez-Sanchez AM, Hartenian E, Ingolia NT, Cate JH, Glaunsinger BA. Cell Rep. 2021 Oct 19;37(3):109841. doi: 10.1016/j.celrep.2021.109841. Epub 2021 Sep 30. PubMed 34624207.
Backbone
  Vector backbone: pCDNA4
  Backbone size w/o insert (bp): 6028
  Total vector size (bp): 6540
  Vector type: Mammalian Expression
  Selectable markers: Zeocin
Growth in bacteria
  Bacterial resistance: Ampicillin, 100 μg/mL
  Growth temperature: 37°C
  Growth strain: DH5alpha
  Copy number: High Copy
Gene/Insert
  Gene/Insert name: CoV2 delta 122-130 nsp1 (alt name: nsp1 RNase destabilization deletion mutant)
  Species: CoV2
  Insert size (bp): 512
  Promoter: CMV
  Tag / fusion protein: 3XFLAG Halo (N terminal on backbone)
  Cloning method: Unknown
  Sequencing primers: 5′ CMV forward; 3′ BGH reverse
Terms and licenses: Academic/Nonprofit Terms; Industry Terms: Not Available to Industry
How to cite: pCDNA4 3xFLAG Halo delta 122-130 nsp1 was a gift from Britt Glaunsinger (Addgene plasmid # 175425 ; http://n2t.net/addgene:175425 ; RRID:Addgene_175425)
