[The description below was written by a language model from this plasmid's Addgene catalogue record and pLannotate feature annotations shown in this document.]
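Description:
pCDNA4 3xFLAG Halo delta 122-130 nsp1 is a mammalian expression plasmid of about 6.5 kb built on the pCDNA4 backbone. It is propagated in E. coli through a high-copy ColE1/pUC-type origin with ampicillin selection (AmpR). An f1 origin is also present. For selection in mammalian cells it carries a Zeocin resistance cassette, in which the Sh ble gene sits behind both the SV40 early promoter and the bacterial EM7 promoter and is followed by an SV40 polyadenylation signal.

The expression cassette is driven by the CMV immediate early enhancer and promoter. Short tet operator-like fragments are annotated just downstream of the promoter, which suggests a tetracycline-repressible (TO-type) version of the backbone, although the catalogue entry does not say so. The open reading frame encodes an N-terminal 3xFLAG epitope, then HaloTag, a modified dehalogenase that bonds covalently to chloroalkane ligands. A TEV protease cleavage site separates the tags from the SARS-CoV-2 nsp1 coding sequence, and the cassette ends in the bGH polyadenylation signal. The annotation tool matched the insert to the viral replicase polyprotein 1a, and its accompanying text about nsp10 is generic to that entry. The roughly 510 bp fragment corresponds to nsp1, the N-terminal product of that polyprotein.

The nsp1 here lacks residues 122-130 and is described in the record as an RNase destabilization deletion mutant. The construct expresses this tagged mutant in mammalian cells. The associated publication examines how nsp1 suppresses cellular gene expression while preserving viral gene expression. The FLAG and Halo tags would allow detection, pulldown or labelling of the protein, and the TEV site allows tag removal.
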