Features (pLannotate 1.2.2; 25 found; start..end, strand, type, name):
      1..380     +  enhancer       CMV enhancer: human cytomegalovirus immediate early enhancer
    381..584     +  promoter       CMV promoter: human cytomegalovirus (CMV) immediate early promoter
    586..605     +  promoter       PLtetO-1 promoter (fragment): modified phage lambda PL promoter with tet operator sites (Lutz and Bujard, 1997)
    607..626     +  promoter       PLtetO-1 promoter (fragment): modified phage lambda PL promoter with tet operator sites (Lutz and Bujard, 1997)
    634..667     +  promoter       TRE3GV promoter (fragment): 3rd-generation Tet-responsive promoter that can be activated by binding of Tet-On® 3G, optimized for retroviral and lentiviral vectors
    805..825     +  CDS            FLAG (fragment): FLAG® epitope tag, followed by an enterokinase cleavage site
    835..1722    +  CDS            HaloTag®: modified bacterial dehalogenase that forms covalent bonds with chloroalkane derivatives
   1735..1755    +  CDS            TEV site: tobacco etch virus (TEV) protease recognition and cleavage site
   1762..2271    +  CDS            R1A_SARS2 (fragment): Experimental evidence at protein level: Swiss-Prot protein existence level 1. [Non-structural protein 10]: Plays a pivotal role in viral transcription by stimulating both nsp14 3'-5' exoribonuclease and nsp16 2'-O-methyltransferase activities. Therefore plays an essential role in viral mRNAs cap methylation. From Severe acute respiratory syndrome coronavirus 2 (2019-nCoV) (SARS-CoV-2).
   2323..2547    +  polyA_signal   bGH poly(A) signal: bovine growth hormone polyadenylation signal
   2551..2572    +  promoter       SV40 promoter (fragment): SV40 enhancer and early promoter
   2593..3021    +  rep_origin     f1 ori (sequence partly withheld): f1 bacteriophage origin of replication; arrow indicates direction of (+) strand synthesis
   3035..3364    +  promoter       SV40 promoter: SV40 enhancer and early promoter
   3412..3459    +  promoter       EM7 promoter: synthetic bacterial promoter&nbsp
   3478..3852    +  CDS            BleoR: antibiotic-binding protein; Sh ble from Streptoalloteichus hindustanus; confers resistance to bleomycin, phleomycin, and Zeocin™
   3862..3987    +  CDS            ble (fragment): BLE_KLEPN - Experimental evidence at protein level: Swiss-Prot protein existence level 1. Binding protein with a strong affinity to the bleomycin family of antibiotics. Binds to CL990; an antimitotic-antibiotic compound. From Klebsiella pneumoniae.
   3982..4103    +  polyA_signal   SV40 poly(A) signal: SV40 polyadenylation signal
   4176..4192    -  protein_bind   lac operator: The lac repressor binds to the lac operator to inhibit transcription in E. coli. This inhibition can be relieved by adding lactose or isopropyl-β-D-thiogalactopyranoside (IPTG). lac repressor encoded by lacI
   4200..4230    -  promoter       lac promoter: promoter for the E. coli lac operon
   4245..4266    -  protein_bind   CAP binding site: CAP binding activates transcription in the presence of cAMP. E. coli catabolite activator protein
   4279..4371    -  CDS            lacI (fragment): lac repressor; lacI; The lac repressor binds to the lac operator to inhibit transcription in E. coli. This inhibition can be relieved by adding lactose or isopropyl-β-D-thiogalactopyranoside (IPTG).
   4554..5142    -  rep_origin     ori: high-copy-number ColE1/pMB1/pBR322/pUC origin of replication
   5313..6173    -  CDS            AmpR: β-lactamase; bla; confers resistance to ampicillin, carbenicillin, and related antibiotics
   6174..6278    -  promoter       AmpR promoter: bla
   6337..6389    -  misc_feature   bom (fragment): basis of mobility region from pBR322
>Addgene plasmid #175425 | pCDNA4 3xFLAG Halo delta 122-130 nsp1 | addgene full sequence | sequence record 345027 | Addgene NGS Result
GACATTGATTATTGACTAGTTATTAATAGTAATCAATTACGGGGTCATTAGTTCATAGCCCATATATGGA
GTTCCGCGTTACATAACTTACGGTAAATGGCCCGCCTGGCTGACCGCCCAACGACCCCCGCCCATTGACG
TCAATAATGACGTATGTTCCCATAGTAACGCCAATAAGGACTTTCCATTGACGTCAATGGGTGGAGTATT
TACGGTAAACTGCCCACTTGGCAGTACATCAAGTGTATCATATGCCAAGTACGCCCCCTATTGACGTCAA
TGACGGTAAATGGCCCGCCTGGCATTATGCCCAGTACATGACCTTATGGGACTTTCCTACTTGGCAGTAC
ATCTACGTATTAGTCATCGCTATTACCATGGTGATGCGGTTTTGGCAGTACATCAATGGGCGTGGATAGC
GGTTTGACTCACGGGGATTTCCAAGTCTCCACCCCATTGACGTCAATGGGAGTTTGTTTTGGCACCAAAA
TCAACGGGACTTTCCAAAATGTCGTAACAACTCCGCCCCATTGACGCAAATGGGCGGTAGGCGTGTACGG
TGGGAGGTCTATATAAGCAGAGCTCTCCCTATCAGTGATAGAGATCTCCCTATCAGTGATAGAGATCGTC
GACGAGCTCGTTTAGTGAACCGTCAGATCGCCTGGAGACGCCATCCACGCTGTTTTGACCTCCATAGAAG
ACACCGGGACCGATCCAGCCTCCGGACTCTAGCGTTTAAACTTAAGCTTACCAATGATGGACTACAAGGA
CCACGACGGCGACTACAAGGACCACGACATCGACTACAAGGACGACGACGACAAGGGGGCGGCCGCAGAA
ATCGGTACTGGCTTTCCATTCGACCCCCATTATGTGGAAGTCCTGGGCGAGCGCATGCACTACGTCGATG
TTGGTCCGCGCGATGGCACCCCTGTGCTGTTCCTGCACGGTAACCCGACCTCCTCCTACGTGTGGCGCAA
CATCATCCCGCATGTTGCACCGACCCATCGCTGCATTGCTCCAGACCTGATCGGTATGGGCAAATCCGAC
AAACCAGACCTGGGTTATTTCTTCGACGACCACGTCCGCTTCATGGATGCCTTCATCGAAGCCCTGGGTC
TGGAAGAGGTCGTCCTGGTCATTCACGACTGGGGCTCCGCTCTGGGTTTCCACTGGGCCAAGCGCAATCC
AGAGCGCGTCAAAGGTATTGCATTTATGGAGTTCATCCGCCCTATCCCGACCTGGGACGAATGGCCAGAA
TTTGCCCGCGAGACCTTCCAGGCCTTCCGCACCACCGACGTCGGCCGCAAGCTGATCATCGATCAGAACG
TTTTTATCGAGGGTACGCTGCCGATGGGTGTCGTCCGCCCGCTGACTGAAGTCGAGATGGACCATTACCG
CGAGCCGTTCCTGAATCCTGTTGACCGCGAGCCACTGTGGCGCTTCCCAAACGAGCTGCCAATCGCCGGT
GAGCCAGCGAACATCGTCGCGCTGGTCGAAGAATACATGGACTGGCTGCACCAGTCCCCTGTCCCGAAGC
TGCTGTTCTGGGGCACCCCAGGCGTTCTGATCCCACCGGCCGAAGCCGCTCGCCTGGCCAAAAGCCTGCC
TAACTGCAAGGCTGTGGACATCGGCCCGGGTCTGAATCTGCTGCAAGAAGACAACCCGGACCTGATCGGC
AGCGAGATCGCGCGCTGGCTGTCGACGCTCGAGATTTCCGGCGAGCCAACCACTGAGGATCTGTACTTTC
AGAGCGCGGCCGAGAGCCTTGTCCCTGGTTTCAACGAGAAAACACACGTCCAACTCAGTTTGCCTGTTTT
ACAGGTTCGCGACGTGCTCGTACGTGGCTTTGGAGACTCCGTGGAGGAGGTCTTATCAGAGGCACGTCAA
CATCTTAAAGATGGCACTTGTGGCTTAGTAGAAGTTGAAAAAGGCGTTTTGCCTCAACTTGAACAGCCCT
ATGTGTTCATCAAACGTTCGGATGCTCGAACTGCACCTCATGGTCATGTTATGGTTGAGCTGGTAGCAGA
ACTCGAAGGCATTCAGTACGGTCGTAGTGGTGAGACACTTGGTGTCCTTGTCCCTCATGTGGGCGAAATA
CCAGTGGCTTACCGCAAGGTTGCTGGTGGCCATAGTTACGGCGCCGATCTAAAGTCATTTGACTTAGGCG
ACGAGCTTGGCACTGATCCTTATGAAGATTTTCAAGAAAACTGGAACACTAAACATAGCAGTGGTGTTAC
CCGTGAACTCATGCGTGAGCTTAACGGAGGGTAGGGCCGCTCGAGTCTAGAGGGCCCGTTTAAACCCGCT
GATCAGCCTCGACTGTGCCTTCTAGTTGCCAGCCATCTGTTGTTTGCCCCTCCCCCGTGCCTTCCTTGAC
CCTGGAAGGTGCCACTCCCACTGTCCTTTCCTAATAAAATGAGGAAATTGCATCGCATTGTCTGAGTAGG
TGTCATTCTATTCTGGGGGGTGGGGTGGGGCAGGACAGCAAGGGGGAGGATTGGGAAGACAATAGCAGGC
ATGCTGGGGATGCGGTGGGCTCTATGGCTTCTGAGGCGGAAAGAACCAGCTGGGGCTCTAGGGGGTATCC
CC
[124 nt withheld, positions 2593-2716]
C
[91 nt withheld, positions 2718-2808]
A
[49 nt withheld, positions 2810-2858]
CCTTTGACGTTGGAGTCCACGTTCTTT
[37 nt withheld, positions 2886-2922]
ACCCTATCTCGGTCTATTCTTTTGATTTATAAGGGATTTTGCCGATTTCGGCCTATTGGTTAAAAAATGA
GCTGATTTAACAAAAATTTAACGCGAATTAATTCTGTGGAATGTGTGTCAGTTAGGGTGTGGAAAGTCCC
CAGGCTCCCCAGCAGGCAGAAGTATGCAAAGCATGCATCTCAATTAGTCAGCAACCAGGTGTGGAAAGTC
CCCAGGCTCCCCAGCAGGCAGAAGTATGCAAAGCATGCATCTCAATTAGTCAGCAACCATAGTCCCGCCC
CTAACTCCGCCCATCCCGCCCCTAACTCCGCCCAGTTCCGCCCATTCTCCGCCCCATGGCTGACTAATTT
TTTTTATTTATGCAGAGGCCGAGGCCGCCTCTGCCTCTGAGCTATTCCAGAAGTAGTGAGGAGGCTTTTT
TGGAGGCCTAGGCTTTTGCAAAAAGCTCCCGGGAGCTTGTATATCCATTTTCGGATCTGATCAGCACGTG
TTGACAATTAATCATCGGCATAGTATATCGGCATAGTATAATACGACAAGGTGAGGAACTAAACCATGGC
CAAGTTGACCAGTGCCGTTCCGGTGCTCACCGCGCGCGACGTCGCCGGAGCGGTCGAGTTCTGGACCGAC
CGGCTCGGGTTCTCCCGGGACTTCGTGGAGGACGACTTCGCCGGTGTGGTCCGGGACGACGTGACCCTGT
TCATCAGCGCGGTCCAGGACCAGGTGGTGCCGGACAACACCCTGGCCTGGGTGTGGGTGCGCGGCCTGGA
CGAGCTGTACGCCGAGTGGTCGGAGGTCGTGTCCACGAACTTCCGGGACGCCTCCGGGCCGGCCATGACC
GAGATCGGCGAGCAGCCGTGGGGGCGGGAGTTCGCCCTGCGCGACCCGGCCGGCAACTGCGTGCACTTCG
TGGCCGAGGAGCAGGACTGACACGTGCTACGAGATTTCGATTCCACCGCCGCCTTCTATGAAAGGTTGGG
CTTCGGAATCGTTTTCCGGGACGCCGGCTGGATGATCCTCCAGCGCGGGGATCTCATGCTGGAGTTCTTC
GCCCACCCCAACTTGTTTATTGCAGCTTATAATGGTTACAAATAAAGCAATAGCATCACAAATTTCACAA
ATAAAGCATTTTTTTCACTGCATTCTAGTTGTGGTTTGTCCAAACTCATCAATGTATCTTATCATGTCTG
TATACCGTCGACCTCTAGCTAGAGCTTGGCGTAATCATGGTCATAGCTGTTTCCTGTGTGAAATTGTTAT
CCGCTCACAATTCCACACAACATACGAGCCGGAAGCATAAAGTGTAAAGCCTGGGGTGCCTAATGAGTGA
GCTAACTCACATTAATTGCGTTGCGCTCACTGCCCGCTTTCCAGTCGGGAAACCTGTCGTGCCAGCTGCA
TTAATGAATCGGCCAACGCGCGGGGAGAGGCGGTTTGCGTATTGGGCGCTCTTCCGCTTCCTCGCTCACT
GACTCGCTGCGCTCGGTCGTTCGGCTGCGGCGAGCGGTATCAGCTCACTCAAAGGCGGTAATACGGTTAT
CCACAGAATCAGGGGATAACGCAGGAAAGAACATGTGAGCAAAAGGCCAGCAAAAGGCCAGGAACCGTAA
AAAGGCCGCGTTGCTGGCGTTTTTCCATAGGCTCCGCCCCCCTGACGAGCATCACAAAAATCGACGCTCA
AGTCAGAGGTGGCGAAACCCGACAGGACTATAAAGATACCAGGCGTTTCCCCCTGGAAGCTCCCTCGTGC
GCTCTCCTGTTCCGACCCTGCCGCTTACCGGATACCTGTCCGCCTTTCTCCCTTCGGGAAGCGTGGCGCT
TTCTCATAGCTCACGCTGTAGGTATCTCAGTTCGGTGTAGGTCGTTCGCTCCAAGCTGGGCTGTGTGCAC
GAACCCCCCGTTCAGCCCGACCGCTGCGCCTTATCCGGTAACTATCGTCTTGAGTCCAACCCGGTAAGAC
ACGACTTATCGCCACTGGCAGCAGCCACTGGTAACAGGATTAGCAGAGCGAGGTATGTAGGCGGTGCTAC
AGAGTTCTTGAAGTGGTGGCCTAACTACGGCTACACTAGAAGAACAGTATTTGGTATCTGCGCTCTGCTG
AAGCCAGTTACCTTCGGAAAAAGAGTTGGTAGCTCTTGATCCGGCAAACAAACCACCGCTGGTAGCGGTG
GTTTTTTTGTTTGCAAGCAGCAGATTACGCGCAGAAAAAAAGGATCTCAAGAAGATCCTTTGATCTTTTC
TACGGGGTCTGACGCTCAGTGGAACGAAAACTCACGTTAAGGGATTTTGGTCATGAGATTATCAAAAAGG
ATCTTCACCTAGATCCTTTTAAATTAAAAATGAAGTTTTAAATCAATCTAAAGTATATATGAGTAAACTT
GGTCTGACAGTTACCAATGCTTAATCAGTGAGGCACCTATCTCAGCGATCTGTCTATTTCGTTCATCCAT
AGTTGCCTGACTCCCCGTCGTGTAGATAACTACGATACGGGAGGGCTTACCATCTGGCCCCAGTGCTGCA
ATGATACCGCGAGACCCACGCTCACCGGCTCCAGATTTATCAGCAATAAACCAGCCAGCCGGAAGGGCCG
AGCGCAGAAGTGGTCCTGCAACTTTATCCGCCTCCATCCAGTCTATTAATTGTTGCCGGGAAGCTAGAGT
AAGTAGTTCGCCAGTTAATAGTTTGCGCAACGTTGTTGCCATTGCTACAGGCATCGTGGTGTCACGCTCG
TCGTTTGGTATGGCTTCATTCAGCTCCGGTTCCCAACGATCAAGGCGAGTTACATGATCCCCCATGTTGT
GCAAAAAAGCGGTTAGCTCCTTCGGTCCTCCGATCGTTGTCAGAAGTAAGTTGGCCGCAGTGTTATCACT
CATGGTTATGGCAGCACTGCATAATTCTCTTACTGTCATGCCATCCGTAAGATGCTTTTCTGTGACTGGT
GAGTACTCAACCAAGTCATTCTGAGAATAGTGTATGCGGCGACCGAGTTGCTCTTGCCCGGCGTCAATAC
GGGATAATACCGCGCCACATAGCAGAACTTTAAAAGTGCTCATCATTGGAAAACGTTCTTCGGGGCGAAA
ACTCTCAAGGATCTTACCGCTGTTGAGATCCAGTTCGATGTAACCCACTCGTGCACCCAACTGATCTTCA
GCATCTTTTACTTTCACCAGCGTTTCTGGGTGAGCAAAAACAGGAAGGCAAAATGCCGCAAAAAAGGGAA
TAAGGGCGACACGGAAATGTTGAATACTCATACTCTTCCTTTTTCAATATTATTGAAGCATTTATCAGGG
TTATTGTCTCATGAGCGGATACATATTTGAATGTATTTAGAAAAATAAACAAATAGGGGTTCCGCGCACA
TTTCCCCGAAAAGTGCCACCTGACGTCGACGGATCGGGAGATCTCCCGATCCCCTATGGTGCACTCTCAG
TACAATCTGCTCTGATGCCGCATAGTTAAGCCAGTATCTGCTCCCTGCTTGTGTGTTGGAGGTCGCTGAG
TAGTGCGCGAGCAAAATTTAAGCTACAACAAGGCAAGGCTTGACCGACAATTGCATGAAGAATCTGCTTA
GGGTTAGGCGTTTTGCGCTGCTTCGCGATGTACGGGCCAGATATACGCGTT
